Addgene plasmid #68230: pDGB3_alpha1R
Purpose: GoldenBraid level 1 Alpha plant expression vector.
Depositing lab: Diego Orzaez. Depositing organization: Agencia Estatal Consejo Superior de Investigaciones Científicas, M.P. Publication: GoldenBraid 2.0: a comprehensive DNA assembly framework for plant synthetic biology. Sarrion-Perdigones A, Vazquez-Vilar M, Palaci J, Castelijns B, Forment J, Ziarsolo P, Blanca J, Granell A, Orzaez D. Plant Physiol. 2013 Jul;162(3):1618-31. 10.1104/pp.113.217661 PubMed 23669743.
Backbone
  Vector backbone: pDGB3_alpha1R
  Backbone manufacturer: self-made; derived from pCambia1302 generated at the Cambia Institute
  Vector type: Plant Expression, Synthetic Biology
Growth in bacteria
  Bacterial resistance: Kanamycin, 50 μg/mL
  Growth temperature: 37°C
  Growth strain: DH5alpha
  Copy number: High Copy
Gene/Insert
  Gene/Insert name: empty vector
  Cloning method: Restriction Enzyme; 5′ cloning site BsaI (unknown if destroyed); 3′ cloning site BsaI (unknown if destroyed)
  Sequencing primers: 5′ GGTGGCAGGATATATTGTGG
Terms and licenses: Academic/Nonprofit Terms; Industry Terms: Not Available to Industry
How to cite: pDGB3_alpha1R was a gift from Diego Orzaez (Addgene plasmid # 68230 ; http://n2t.net/addgene:68230 ; RRID:Addgene_68230)
