[The description below was written by a language model from this plasmid's Addgene catalogue record and pLannotate feature annotations shown in this document.]
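Description:
pDGB3_alpha1R is an empty destination vector of the GoldenBraid DNA assembly system, a level 1 "Alpha" plant expression vector built on a pCambia1302-derived binary backbone. It is about 7 kb and carries two replication systems. A high-copy ColE1/pMB1-type origin, with the pBR322 bom region, supports propagation in E. coli. The pVS1 oriV, together with the RepA replication and StaA stability genes, supports maintenance in Agrobacterium. Selection in bacteria is by kanamycin through an aph(3')-Ia resistance gene located in the backbone, outside the T-DNA.

The region between the nopaline-type left and right T-DNA border repeats holds only a lacZα cassette: CAP binding site, lac promoter and operator, a pUC-type multiple cloning site and a lacZα fragment. The record lists BsaI as both the 5′ and 3′ cloning site. This fits the Golden Gate-style logic of the system, in which type IIS digestion releases the lacZα placeholder and replaces it with an ordered set of standard parts (for example promoter, coding sequence and terminator) to form a transcriptional unit. Loss of lacZα would allow blue/white screening for recombinants, although the record does not say this explicitly.

No plant promoter, reporter or plant selectable marker is annotated within the T-DNA, so any such elements must come from the user's assembled parts. The record does not explain the "1R" designation, and the feature table does not annotate the type IIS sites themselves. The vector is typically used for assembling plant transcriptional units for later Agrobacterium-mediated delivery and for further combination into multigene constructs in plant synthetic biology.
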