Features (pLannotate 1.2.2; 17 found; start..end, strand, type, name):
     33..74      +  CDS            lacI (fragment): lac repressor; lacI; The lac repressor binds to the lac operator to inhibit transcription in E. coli. This inhibition can be relieved by adding lactose or isopropyl-β-D-thiogalactopyranoside (IPTG).
     87..108     +  protein_bind   CAP binding site: CAP binding activates transcription in the presence of cAMP. E. coli catabolite activator protein
    123..153     +  promoter       lac promoter: promoter for the E. coli lac operon
    161..177     +  protein_bind   lac operator: The lac repressor binds to the lac operator to inhibit transcription in E. coli. This inhibition can be relieved by adding lactose or isopropyl-β-D-thiogalactopyranoside (IPTG). lac repressor encoded by lacI
    214..270     -  misc_feature   MCS: pUC18/19 multiple cloning site
    267..424     +  CDS            lacZα (fragment): LacZα fragment of β-galactosidase; lacZ fragment
    430..529     -  misc_feature   bom (fragment): basis of mobility region from pBR322
    635..659     +  misc_feature   RB T-DNA repeat: right border repeat from nopaline C58 T-DNA
    999..1400    +  CDS            Y4CG_SINFN (fragment): Protein inferred from homology: Swiss-Prot protein existence level 3. From Sinorhizobium fredii (strain NBRC 101917 / NGR234).
   1960..2589    +  CDS            pVS1 StaA: stability protein from the Pseudomonas plasmid pVS1 (Heeb et al., 2000)
   3022..4090    +  CDS            pVS1 RepA (fragment): replication protein from the Pseudomonas plasmid pVS1 (Heeb et al., 2000)
   4156..4350    +  rep_origin     pVS1 oriV: origin of replication for the Pseudomonas plasmid pVS1 (Heeb et al., 2000)
   4553..4592    +  CDS            rop (fragment): Rop protein, which maintains plasmids at low copy number; rop
   4694..4834    +  misc_feature   bom: basis of mobility region from pBR322
   5020..5608    -  rep_origin     ori: high-copy-number ColE1/pMB1/pBR322/pUC origin of replication
   5696..6511    -  CDS            KanR: aminoglycoside phosphotransferase; aph(3')-Ia; confers resistance to kanamycin in bacteria or G418 (Geneticin®) in eukaryotes
   6944..6968    +  misc_feature   LB T-DNA repeat: left border repeat from nopaline C58 T-DNA
>Addgene plasmid #68230 | pDGB3_alpha1R | depositor full sequence | sequence record 119082 | Full Sequence
TAACGGATCCGTCTCAGGAGAGCGAGAGACCCCAGCTGGCACGACAGGTTTCCCGACTGGAAAGCGGGCA
GTGAGCGCAACGCAATTAATGTGAGTTAGCTCACTCATTAGGCACCCCAGGCTTTACACTATATGCTTCC
GGCTCGTATGTTGTGTGGAATTGTGAGCGGATAACAATTTCACACAGGAAACAGCTATGACCATGATTAC
GCCAAGCTTGCATGCCTGCAGGTCGACTCTAGAGGATCCCCGGGTACCGAGCTCGAATTCACTGGCCGTC
GTTTTACAACGTCGTGACTGGGAAAACCCTGGCGTTACCCAACTTAATCGCCTTGCAGCACATCCCCCTT
TCGCCAGCTGGCGTAATAGCGAAGAGGCCTGCGCCGATCGCCCTTCCCAACAGTTGCGCAGCCTGAATGG
CGAATGGCGCCTGATGCGGTATTTTCTCCTTACGCATCTGTGCGGTATTTCACACCGCATATGGTGCACT
CTCAGTACAATCTGCTCTGATGCCGCATAGTTAAGCCAGCCCCGACACCCGCCAACACCCGCTGACGCGC
CCTGACGGGCTTGTCTGCTCCCGGCATCCGCTTACAGACAAGCTGTGGGTCTCTCTCCGTCATGAGACGG
ATCCTGACAGGATATATTGGCGGGTAAACCTAAGAGAAAAGAGCGTTTATTAGAATAATCGGATATTTAA
AAGGGCGTGAAAAGGTTTATCCGTTCGTCCATTTGTATGTGCATGCCAACCACAGGGTTCCCCTCGGGAT
CAAAGTACTTTGATCCAACCCCTCCGCTGCTATAGTGCAGTCGGCTTCTGACGTTCAGTGCAGCCGTCAT
CTGAAAACGACATGTCGCACAAGTCCTAAGTTACGCGACAGGCTGCCGCCCTGCCCTTTTCCTGGCGTTT
TCTTGTCGCGTGTTTTAGTCGCATAAAGTAGAATACTTGCGACTAGAACCGGAGACATTACGCCATGAAC
AAGAGCGCCGCCGCTGGCCTGCTGGGCTATGCCCGCGTCAGCACCGACGACCAGGACTTGACCAACCAAC
GGGCCGAACTGCACGCGGCCGGCTGCACCAAGCTGTTTTCCGAGAAGATCACCGGCACCAGGCGCGACCG
CCCGGAGCTGGCCAGGATGCTTGACCACCTACGCCCTGGCGACGTTGTGACAGTGACCAGGCTAGACCGC
CTGGCCCGCAGCACCCGCGACCTACTGGACATTGCCGAGCGCATCCAGGAGGCCGGCGCGGGCCTGCGTA
GCCTGGCAGAGCCGTGGGCCGACACCACCACGCCGGCCGGCCGCATGGTGTTGACCGTGTTCGCCGGCAT
TGCCGAGTTCGAGCGTTCCCTAATCATCGACCGCACCCGGAGCGGGCGCGAGGCCGCCAAGGCCCGAGGC
GTGAAGTTTGGCCCCCGCCCTACCCTCACCCCGGCACAGATCGCGCACGCCCGCGAGCTGATCGACCAGG
AAGGCCGCACCGTGAAAGAGGCGGCTGCACTGCTTGGCGTGCATCGCTCGACCCTGTACCGCGCACTTGA
GCGCAGCGAGGAAGTGACGCCCACCGAGGCCAGGCGGCGCGGTGCCTTCCGTGAGGACGCATTGACCGAG
GCCGACGCCCTGGCGGCCGCCGAGAATGAACGCCAAGAGGAACAAGCATGAAACCGCACCAGGACGGCCA
GGACGAACCGTTTTTCATTACCGAAGAGATCGAGGCGGAGATGATCGCGGCCGGGTACGTGTTCGAGCCG
CCCGCGCACCTCTCAACCGTGCGGCTGCATGAAATCCTGGCCGGTTTGTCTGATGCCAAGCTGGCGGCCT
GGCCGGCCAGCTTGGCCGCTGAAGAAACCGAGCGCCGCCGTCTAAAAAGGTGATGTGTATTTGAGTAAAA
CAGCTTGCGTCATGCGGTCGCTGCGTATATGATGCGATGAGTAAATAAACAAATACGCAAGGGGAACGCA
TGAAGGTTATCGCTGTACTTAACCAGAAAGGCGGGTCAGGCAAGACGACCATCGCAACCCATCTAGCCCG
CGCCCTGCAACTCGCCGGGGCCGATGTTCTGTTAGTCGATTCCGATCCCCAGGGCAGTGCCCGCGATTGG
GCGGCCGTGCGGGAAGATCAACCGCTAACCGTTGTCGGCATCGACCGCCCGACGATTGACCGCGACGTGA
AGGCCATCGGCCGGCGCGACTTCGTAGTGATCGACGGAGCGCCCCAGGCGGCGGACTTGGCTGTGTCCGC
GATCAAGGCAGCCGACTTCGTGCTGATTCCGGTGCAGCCAAGCCCTTACGACATATGGGCCACCGCCGAC
CTGGTGGAGCTGGTTAAGCAGCGCATTGAGGTCACGGATGGAAGGCTACAAGCGGCCTTTGTCGTGTCGC
GGGCGATCAAAGGCACGCGCATCGGCGGTGAGGTTGCCGAGGCGCTGGCCGGGTACGAGCTGCCCATTCT
TGAGTCCCGTATCACGCAGCGCGTGAGCTACCCAGGCACTGCCGCCGCCGGCACAACCGTTCTTGAATCA
GAACCCGAGGGCGACGCTGCCCGCGAGGTCCAGGCGCTGGCCGCTGAAATTAAATCAAAACTCATTTGAG
TTAATGAGGTAAAGAGAAAATGAGCAAAAGCACAAACACGCTAAGTGCCGGCCGTCCGAGCGCACGCAGC
AGCAAGGCTGCAACGTTGGCCAGCCTGGCAGACACGCCAGCCATGAAGCGGGTCAACTTTCAGTTGCCGG
CGGAGGATCACACCAAGCTGAAGATGTACGCGGTACGCCAAGGCAAGACCATTACCGAGCTGCTATCTGA
ATACATCGCGCAGCTACCAGAGTAAATGAGCAAATGAATAAATGAGTAGATGAATTTTAGCGGCTAAAGG
AGGCGGCATGGAAAATCAAGAACAACCAGGCACCGACGCCGTGGAATGCCCCATGTGTGGAGGAACGGGC
GGTTGGCCAGGCGTAAGCGGCTGGGTTGTCTGCCGGCCCTGCAATGGCACTGGAACCCCCAAGCCCGAGG
AATCGGCGTGACGGTCGCAAACCATCCGGCCCGGTACAAATCGGCGCGGCGCTGGGTGATGACCTGGTGG
AGAAGTTGAAGGCCGCGCAGGCCGCCCAGCGGCAACGCATCGAGGCAGAAGCACGCCCCGGTGAATCGTG
GCAAGCGGCCGCTGATCGAATCCGCAAAGAATCCCGGCAACCGCCGGCAGCCGGTGCGCCGTCGATTAGG
AAGCCGCCCAAGGGCGACGAGCAACCAGATTTTTTCGTTCCGATGCTCTATGACGTGGGCACCCGCGATA
GTCGCAGCATCATGGACGTGGCCGTTTTCCGTCTGTCGAAGCGTGACCGACGAGCTGGCGAGGTGATCCG
CTACGAGCTTCCAGACGGGCACGTAGAGGTTTCCGCAGGGCCGGCCGGCATGGCCAGTGTGTGGGATTAC
GACCTGGTACTGATGGCGGTTTCCCATCTAACCGAATCCATGAACCGATACCGGGAAGGGAAGGGAGACA
AGCCCGGCCGCGTGTTCCGTCCACACGTTGCGGACGTACTCAAGTTCTGCCGGCGAGCCGATGGCGGAAA
GCAGAAAGACGACCTGGTAGAAACCTGCATTCGGTTAAACACCACGCACGTTGCCATGCAGCGTACGAAG
AAGGCCAAGAACGGCCGCCTGGTGACGGTATCCGAGGGTGAAGCCTTGATTAGCCGCTACAAGATCGTAA
AGAGCGAAACCGGGCGGCCGGAGTACATCGAGATCGAGCTAGCTGATTGGATGTACCGCGAGATCACAGA
AGGCAAGAACCCGGACGTGCTGACGGTTCACCCCGATTACTTTTTGATCGATCCCGGCATCGGCCGTTTT
CTCTACCGCCTGGCACGCCGCGCCGCAGGCAAGGCAGAAGCCAGATGGTTGTTCAAGACGATCTACGAAC
GCAGTGGCAGCGCCGGAGAGTTCAAGAAGTTCTGTTTCACCGTGCGCAAGCTGATCGGGTCAAATGACCT
GCCGGAGTACGATTTGAAGGAGGAGGCGGGGCAGGCTGGCCCGATCCTAGTCATGCGCTACCGCAACCTG
ATCGAGGGCGAAGCATCCGCCGGTTCCTAATGTACGGAGCAGATGCTAGGGCAAATTGCCCTAGCAGGGG
AAAAAGGTCGAAAAGGACTCTTTCCTGTGGATAGCACGTACATTGGGAACCCAAAGCCGTACATTGGGAA
CCGGAACCCGTACATTGGGAACCCAAAGCCGTACATTGGGAACCGGTCACACATGTAAGTGACTGATATA
AAAGAGAAAAAAGGCGATTTTTCCGCCTAAAACTCTTTAAAACTTATTAAAACTCTTAAAACCCGCCTGG
CCTGTGCATAACTGTCTGGCCAGCGCACAGCCGAAGAGCTGCAAAAAGCGCCTACCCTTCGGTCGCTGCG
CTCCCTACGCCCCGCCGCTTCGCGTCGGCCTATCGCGGCCGCTGGCCGCTCAAAAATGGCTGGCCTACGG
CCAGGCAATCTACCAGGGCGCGGACAAGCCGCGCCGTCGCCACTCGACCGCCGGCGCCCACATCAAGGCA
CCCTGCCTCGCGCGTTTCGGTGATGACGGTGAAAACCTCTGACACATGCAGCTCCCGGTGACGGTCACAG
CTTGTCTGTAAGCGGATGCCGGGAGCAGACAAGCCCGTCAGGGCGCGTCAGCGGGTGTTGGCGGGTGTCG
GGGCGCAGCCATGACCCAGTCACGTAGCGATAGCGGAGTGTATACTGGCTTAACTATGCGGCATCAGAGC
AGATTGTACTGAGAGTGCACCATATGCGGTGTGAAATACCGCACAGATGCGTAAGGAGAAAATACCGCAT
CAGGCGCTCTTCCGCTTCCTCGCTCACTGACTCGCTGCGCTCGGTCGTTCGGCTGCGGCGAGCGGTATCA
GCTCACTCAAAGGCGGTAATACGGTTATCCACAGAATCAGGGGATAACGCAGGAAAGAACATGTGAGCAA
AAGGCCAGCAAAAGGCCAGGAACCGTAAAAAGGCCGCGTTGCTGGCGTTTTTCCATAGGCTCCGCCCCCC
TGACGAGCATCACAAAAATCGACGCTCAAGTCAGAGGTGGCGAAACCCGACAGGACTATAAAGATACCAG
GCGTTTCCCCCTGGAAGCTCCCTCGTGCGCTCTCCTGTTCCGACCCTGCCGCTTACCGGATACCTGTCCG
CCTTTCTCCCTTCGGGAAGCGTGGCGCTTTCTCATAGCTCACGCTGTAGGTATCTCAGTTCGGTGTAGGT
CGTTCGCTCCAAGCTGGGCTGTGTGCACGAACCCCCCGTTCAGCCCGACCGCTGCGCCTTATCCGGTAAC
TATCGTCTTGAGTCCAACCCGGTAAGACACGACTTATCGCCACTGGCAGCAGCCACTGGTAACAGGATTA
GCAGAGCGAGGTATGTAGGCGGTGCTACAGAGTTCTTGAAGTGGTGGCCTAACTACGGCTACACTAGAAG
GACAGTATTTGGTATCTGCGCTCTGCTGAAGCCAGTTACCTTCGGAAAAAGAGTTGGTAGCTCTTGATCC
GGCAAACAAACCACCGCTGGTAGCGGTGGTTTTTTTGTTTGCAAGCAGCAGATTACGCGCAGAAAAAAAG
GATCTCAAGAAGATCCTTTGATCTTTTCTACGGGGTCTGACGCTCAGTGGAACGAAAACTCACGTTAAGG
GATTTTGGTCATGCATTCTAGGTGATTAGAAAAACTCATCGAGCATCAAATGAAACTGCAATTTATTCAT
ATCAGGATTATCAATACCATATTTTTGAAAAAGCCGTTTCTGTAATGAAGGAGAAAACTCACCGAGGCAG
TTCCATAGGATGGCAAGATCCTGGTATCGGTCTGCGATTCCGACTCGTCCAACATCAATACAACCTATTA
ATTTCCCCTCGTCAAAAATAAGGTTATCAAGTGAGAAATCACCATGAGTGACGACTGAATCCGGTGAGAA
TGGCAAAAGTTTATGCATTTCTTTCCAGACTTGTTCAACAGGCCAGCCATTACGCTCGTCATCAAAATCA
CTCGCATCAACCAAACCGTTATTCATTCGTGATTGCGCCTGAGCGAGTCGAAATACGCGATCGCTGTTAA
AAGGACAATTACAAACAGGAATCGAATGCAACCGGCGCAGGAACACTGCCAGCGCATCAACAATATTTTC
ACCTGAATCAGGATATTCTTCTAATACCTGGAATGCTGTTTTCCCTGGGATCGCAGTGGTGAGTAACCAT
GCATCATCAGGAGTACGGATAAAATGCTTGATGGTCGGAAGAGGCATAAATTCCGTCAGCCAGTTTAGTC
TGACCATCTCATCTGTAACATCATTGGCAACGCTACCTTTGCCATGTTTCAGAAACAACTCTGGCGCATC
GGGCTTCCCATACAATCGGTAGATTGTCGCACCTGATTGCCCGACATTATCGCGAGCCCATTTATACCCA
TATAAATCAGCATCCATGTTGGAATTTAATCGCGGCCTTGAGCAAGACGTTTCCCGTTGAATATGGCTCA
TAACAGAACTTATTATTTCCTTCCTCTTTTCTACAGTATTTAAAGATACCCCAAGAAGCTAATTATAACA
AGACGAACTCCAATTCACTGTTCCTTGCATTCTAAAACCTTAAATACCAGAAAACAGCTTTTTCAAAGTT
GTTTTCAAAGTTGGCGTATAACATAGTATCGACGGAGCCGATTTTGAAACCGCGGTGATCACAGGCAGCA
ACGCTCTGTCATCGTTACAATCAACATGCTACCCTCCGCGAGATCATCCGTGTTTCAAACCCGGCAGCTT
AGTTGCCGTTCTTCCGAATAGCATCGGTAACATGAGCAAAGTCTGCCGCCTTACAACGGCTCTCCCGCTG
ACGCCGTCCCGGACTGATGGGCTGCCTGTATCGAGTGGTGATTTTGTGCCGAGCTGCCGGTCGGGGAGCT
GTTGGCTGGCTGGTGGCAGGATATATTGTGGTGTAAACA
