>Addgene plasmid #68230 | pDGB3_alpha1R | addgene partial sequence | sequence record 128075 | Kan-R 5'-ATCGCGAGCCCATTTATACC-3'
CTTATTATTTCCTTCCTCTTTTCTACAGTATTTAAAGATACCCCAAGAAGCTAATTATAACAAGACGAAC
TCCAATTCACTGTTCCTTGCATTCTAAAACCTTAAATACCAGAAAACAGCTTTTTCAAAGTTGTTTTCAA
AGTTGGCGTATAACATAGTATCGACGGAGCCGATTTTGAAACCGCGGTGATCACAGGCAGCAACGCTCTG
TCATCGTTACAATCAACATGCTACCCTCCGCGAGATCATCCGTGTTTCAAACCCGGCAGCTTAGTTGCCG
TTCTTCCGAATAGCATCGGTAACATGAGCAAAGTCTGCCGCCTTACAACGGCTCTCCCGCTGACGCCGTC
CCGGACTGATGGGCTGCCTGTATCGAGTGGTGATTTTGTGCCGAGCTGCCGGTCGGGGAGCTGTTGGCTG
GCTGGTGGCANGATATATTGTGGTGTAAACATAACGGATCCGTCTCAGGAGAGCGAGAGACCCCATCTGG
CACGACAGGTTTCCCGACTGGAAAGCGGGCAGTGAGCGCAACGCAATTAATGTGAGTTAGCTCACTCATT
AGGCACCCCAGGA
