>Addgene plasmid #68230 | pDGB3_alpha1R | addgene partial sequence | sequence record 136123 | M13pUC-Fwd 5'-CCCAGTCACGACGTTGTAAAACG-3'
TTCCTGTGTGAAATTGTTATCCGCTCACAATTCCACACAACATACGAGCCGGAAGCATATAGTGTAAAGC
CTGGGGTGCCTAATGAGTGAGCTAACTCACATTAATTGCGTTGCGCTCACTGCCCGCTTTCCAGTCGGGA
AACCTGTCGTGCCAGCTGGGGTCTCTCGCTCTCCTGAGACGGATCCGTTATGTTTACACCACAATATATC
CTGCCACCAGCCAGCCAACAGCTCCCCGACCGGCAGCTCGGCACAAAATCACCACTCGATACAGGCAGCC
CATCAGTCCGGGACGGCGTCAGCGGGAGAGCCGTTGTAAGGCGGCAGACTTTGCTCATGTTACCGATGCT
ATTCGGAAGAACGGCAACTAAGCTGCCGGGTTTGAAACACGGATGATCTCGCGGAGGGTAGCATGTTGAT
TGTAACGATGACAGAGCGTTGCTGCCTGTGATCACCGCGGTTTCAAAATCGGCTCCGTCGATACTATGTT
ATACGCCAACTTTGAAAACAACTTTGAAAAAGCTGTTTTCTGGTATTTAAGGTTTTAGAATGCAAGGAAC
AGTGAATTGGAGTTCGTCTTGTTATAATTAGCTTCTTGGGGTATCTTTAAATACTGTAGAAAAGAGGAAG
GAAATAATAAGTTCTGTTATGAGCCATATTCAACGGGAAACGTCTTGCTCAAGGCCGCGATTAAATTCCA
ACATGGATGCTGATTTATATGGGTATAAATGGGCTCGCGATAATGTCGGGCAATCAGGTGCGACAATCTA
CCGATTGTATGGGAAGCCCGATGCGCCAGAGTTGTTTCTGAAACATGGCAAAGGTAGCGTTGCCAATGAT
GTTACAGATGAGATGGTCAGACTAAACTGGCTGACGGAATTTATGCCTCTTCCGACCATCAAGCATTTTA
TCCGTACTCCTGATGATGCATGGTTACTC
