>Addgene plasmid #68230 | pDGB3_alpha1R | addgene partial sequence | sequence record 136124 | M13pUC-Rev 5'-AGCGGATAACAATTTCACACAGG-3'
GCCAAGCTTGCATGCCTGCAGGTCGACTCTAGAGGATCCCCGGGTACCGAGCTCGAATTCACTGGCCGTC
GTTTTACAACGTCGTGACTGGGAAAACCCTGGCGTTACCCAACTTAATCGCCTTGCAGCACATCCCCCTT
TCGCCAGCTGGCGTAATAGCGAAGAGGCCTGCGCCGATCGCCCTTCCCAACAGTTGCGCAGCCTGAATGG
CGAATGGCGCCTGATGCGGTATTTTCTCCTTACGCATCTGTGCGGTATTTCACACCGCATATGGTGCACT
CTCAGTACAATCTGCTCTGATGCCGCATAGTTAAGCCAGCCCCGACACCCGCCAACACCCGCTGACGCGC
CCTGACGGGCTTGTCTGCTCCCGGCATCCGCTTACAGACAAGCTGTGGGTCTCTCTCCGTCATGAGACGG
ATCCTGACAGGATATATTGGCGGGTAAACCTAAGAGAAAAGAGCGTTTATTAGAATAATCGGATATTTAA
AAGGGCGTGAAAAGGTTTATCCGTTCGTCCATTTGTATGTGCATGCCAACCACAGGGTTCCCCTCGGGAT
CAAAGTACTTTGATCCAACCCCTCCGCTGCTATAGTGCAGTCGGCTTCTGACGTTCAGTGCAGCCGTCAT
CTGAAAACGACATGTCGCACAAGTCCTAAGTTACGCGACAGGCTGCCGCCCTGCCCTTTTCCTGGCGTTT
TCTTGTC
